>Addgene plasmid #90567 | CBX1 A4.5 gRNA | addgene full sequence | sequence record 183423 | Addgene NGS Result
CGAGTCAGTGAGCGAGGAAGCGGAAGAGCGCCCAATACGCAAACCGCCTCTCCCCGCGCGTTGGCCGATT
CATTAATGCAGCTGGCACGACAGGTTTCCCGACTGGAAAGCGGGCAGTGAGCGCAACGCAATTAATGTGA
GTTAGCTCACTCATTAGGCACCCCAGGCTTTACACTTTATGCTTCCGGCTCGTATGTTGTGTGGAATTGT
GAGCGGATAACAATTTCACACAGGAAACAGCTATGACCATGATTACGCCAAGCGCGCAATTAACCCTCAC
TAAAGGGAACAAAAGCTGGAGCTGCAAGCTTAATGTAGTCTTATGCAATACTCTTGTAGTCTTGCAACAT
GGTAACGATGAGTTAGCAACATGCCTTACAAGGAGAGAAAAAGCACCGTGCATACCGATTGGTGGAAGTA
AGGTGGTACGATCGTGCCTTATTAGGAAGGCAACAGACGGGTCTGACATGGATTGGACGAACCACTGAAT
TGCCGCATTGCAGAGATATTGTATTTAAGTGCCTAGCTCGATACATAAACGGGTCTCTCTGGTTAGACCA
GATCTGAGCCTGGGAGCTCTCTGGCTAACTAGGGAACCCACTGCTTAAGCCTCAATAAAGCTTGCCTTGA
GTGCTTCAAGTAGTGTGTGCCCGTCTGTTGTGTGACTCTGGTAACTAGAGATCCCTCAGACCCTTTTAGT
CAGTGTGGAAAATCTCTAGCAGTGGCGCCCGAACAGGGACTTGAAAGCGAAAGGGAAACCAGAGGAGCTC
TCTCGACGCAGGACTCGGCTTGCTGAAGCGCGCACGGCAAGAGGCGAGGGGCGGCGACTGGTGAGTACGC
CAAAAATTTTGACTAGCGGAGGCTAGAAGGAGAGAGATGGGTGCGAGAGCGTCAGTATTAAGCGGGGGAG
AATTAGATCGCGATGGGAAAAAATTCGGTTAAGGCCAGGGGGAAAGAAAAAATATAAATTAAAACATATA
GTATGGGCAAGCAGGGAGCTAGAACGATTCGCAGTTAATCCTGGCCTGTTAGAAACATCAGAAGGCTGTA
GACAAATACTGGGACAGCTACAACCATCCCTTCAGACAGGATCAGAAGAACTTAGATCATTATATAATAC
AGTAGCAACCCTCTATTGTGTGCATCAAAGGATAGAGATAAAAGACACCAAGGAAGCTTTAGACAAGATA
GAGGAAGAGCAAAACAAAAGTAAGACCACCGCACAGCAAGCGGCCGCTGATCTTCAGACCTGGAGGAGGA
GATATGAGGGACAATTGGAGAAGTGAATTATATAAATATAAAGTAGTAAAAATTGAACCATTAGGAGTAG
CACCCACCAAGGCAAAGAGAAGAGTGGTGCAGAGAGAAAAAAGAGCAGTGGGAATAGGAGCTTTGTTCCT
TGGGTTCTTGGGAGCAGCAGGAAGCACTATGGGCGCAGCGTCAATGACGCTGACGGTACAGGCCAGACAA
TTATTGTCTGGTATAGTGCAGCAGCAGAACAATTTGCTGAGGGCTATTGAGGCGCAACAGCATCTGTTGC
AACTCACAGTCTGGGGCATCAAGCAGCTCCAGGCAAGAATCCTGGCTGTGGAAAGATACCTAAAGGATCA
ACAGCTCCTGGGGATTTGGGGTTGCTCTGGAAAACTCATTTGCACCACTGCTGTGCCTTGGAATGCTAGT
TGGAGTAATAAATCTCTGGAACAGATTTGGAATCACACGACCTGGATGGAGTGGGACAGAGAAATTAACA
ATTACACAAGCTTAATACACTCCTTAATTGAAGAATCGCAAAACCAGCAAGAAAAGAATGAACAAGAATT
ATTGGAATTAGATAAATGGGCAAGTTTGTGGAATTGGTTTAACATAACAAATTGGCTGTGGTATATAAAA
TTATTCATAATGATAGTAGGAGGCTTGGTAGGTTTAAGAATAGTTTTTGCTGTACTTTCTATAGTGAATA
GAGTTAGGCAGGGATATTCACCATTATCGTTTCAGACCCACCTCCCAACCCCGAGGGGACCCAGAGAGGG
CCTATTTCCCATGATTCCTTCATATTTGCATATACGATACAAGGCTGTTAGAGAGATAATTAGAATTAAT
TTGACTGTAAACACAAAGATATTAGTACAAAATACGTGACGTAGAAAGTAATAATTTCTTGGGTAGTTTG
CAGTTTTAAAATTATGTTTTAAAATGGACTATCATATGCTTACCGTAACTTGAAAGTATTTCGATTTCTT
GGCTTTATATATCTTGTGGAAAGGACGAAACACCGCTCGACCGTCGAGTGGTAAAGTTTAAGAGCTATGC
TGGAAACAGCATAGCAAGTTTAAATAAGGCTAGTCCGTTATCAACTTGAAAAAGTGGCACCGAGTCGGTG
CTTTTTTTGAATTCTAGATCTTGAGACAAATGGCAGTATTCATCCACAATTTTAAAAGAAAAGGGGGGAT
TGGGGGGTACAGTGCAGGGGAAAGAATAGTAGACATAATAGCAACAGACATACAAACTAAAGAATTACAA
AAACAAATTACAAAAATTCAAAATTTTCGGGTTTATTACAGGGACAGCAGAGATCCACTTTGGCGCCGGC
TCGAGTGGCTCCGGTGCCCGTCAGTGGGCAGAGCGCACATCGCCCACAGTCCCCGAGAAGTTGGGGGGAG
GGGTCGGCAATTGAACCGGTGCCTAGAGAAGGTGGCGCGGGGTAAACTGGGAAAGTGATGTCGTGTACTG
GCTCCGCCTTTTTCCCGAGGGTGGGGGAGAACCGTATATAAGTGCAGTAGTCGCCGTGAACGTTCTTTTT
CGCAACGGGTTTGCCGCCAGAACACAGGTGTCGTGACGCGGGATCCGCCACCATGACCGAGTACAAGCCC
ACGGTGCGCCTCGCCACCCGCGACGACGTCCCCAGGGCCGTACGCACCCTCGCCGCCGCGTTCGCCGACT
ACCCCGCCACGCGCCACACCGTCGATCCGGACCGCCACATCGAGCGGGTCACCGAGCTGCAAGAACTCTT
CCTCACGCGCGTCGGGCTCGACATCGGCAAGGTGTGGGTCGCGGACGACGGCGCCGCGGTGGCGGTCTGG
ACCACGCCGGAGAGCGTCGAAGCGGGGGCGGTGTTCGCCGAGATCGGCCCGCGCATGGCCGAGTTGAGCG
GTTCCCGGCTGGCCGCGCAGCAACAGATGGAAGGCCTCCTGGCGCCGCACCGGCCCAAGGAGCCCGCGTG
GTTCCTGGCCACCGTCGGAGTCTCGCCCGACCACCAGGGCAAGGGTCTGGGCAGCGCCGTCGTGCTCCCC
GGAGTGGAGGCGGCCGAGCGCGCCGGGGTGCCCGCCTTCCTGGAGACCTCCGCGCCCCGCAACCTCCCCT
TCTACGAGCGGCTCGGCTTCACCGTCACCGCCGACGTCGAGGTGCCCGAAGGACCGCGCACCTGGTGCAT
GACCCGCAAGCCCGGTGCCTGAACGCGTTAAGTCGACAATCAACCTCTGGATTACAAAATTTGTGAAAGA
TTGACTGGTATTCTTAACTATGTTGCTCCTTTTACGCTATGTGGATACGCTGCTTTAATGCCTTTGTATC
ATGCTATTGCTTCCCGTATGGCTTTCATTTTCTCCTCCTTGTATAAATCCTGGTTGCTGTCTCTTTATGA
GGAGTTGTGGCCCGTTGTCAGGCAACGTGGCGTGGTGTGCACTGTGTTTGCTGACGCAACCCCCACTGGT
TGGGGCATTGCCACCACCTGTCAGCTCCTTTCCGGGACTTTCGCTTTCCCCCTCCCTATTGCCACGGCGG
AACTCATCGCCGCCTGCCTTGCCCGCTGCTGGACAGGGGCTCGGCTGTTGGGCACTGACAATTCCGTGGT
GTTGTCGGGGAAATCATCGTCCTTTCCTTGGCTGCTCGCCTGTGTTGCCACCTGGATTCTGCGCGGGACG
TCCTTCTGCTACGTCCCTTCGGCCCTCAATCCAGCGGACCTTCCTTCCCGCGGCCTGCTGCCGGCTCTGC
GGCCTCTTCCGCGTCTTCGCCTTCGCCCTCAGACGAGTCGGATCTCCCTTTGGGCCGCCTCCCCGCGTCG
ACTTTAAGACCAATGACTTACAAGGCAGCTGTAGATCTTAGCCACTTTTTAAAAGAAAAGGGGGGACTGG
AAGGGCTAATTCACTCCCAACGAAGACAAGATCTGCTTTTTGCTTGTACTGGGTCTCTCTGGTTAGACCA
GATCTGAGCCTGGGAGCTCTCTGGCTAACTAGGGAACCCACTGCTTAAGCCTCAATAAAGCTTGCCTTGA
GTGCTTCAAGTAGTGTGTGCCCGTCTGTTGTGTGACTCTGGTAACTAGAGATCCCTCAGACCCTTTTAGT
CAGTGTGGAAAATCTCTAGCAGTACGTATAGTAGTTCATGTCATCTTATTATTCAGTATTTATAACTTGC
AAAGAAATGAATATCAGAGAGTGAGAGGAACTTGTTTATTGCAGCTTATAATGGTTACAAATAAAGCAAT
AGCATCACAAATTTCACAAATAAAGCATTTTTTTCACTGCATTCTAGTTGTGGTTTGTCCAAACTCATCA
ATGTATCTTATCATGTCTGGCTCTAGCTATCCCGCCCCTAACTCCGCCCATCCCGCCCCTAACTCCGCCC
AGTTCCGCCCATTCTCCGCCCCATGGCTGACTAATTTTTTTTATTTATGCAGAGGCCGAGGCCGCCTCGG
CCTCTGAGCTATTCCAGAAGTAGTGAGGAGGCTTTTTTGGAGGCCTAGGGACGTACCCAATTCGCCCTAT
AGTGAGTCGTATTACGCGCGCTCACTGGCCGTCGTTTTACAACGTCGTGACTGGGAAAACCCTGGCGTTA
CCCAACTTAATCGCCTTGCAGCACATCCCCCTTTCGCCAGCTGGCGTAATAGCGAAGAGGCCCGCACCGA
TCGCCCTTCCCAACAGTTGCGCAGCCTGAATGGCGAATGGG
[124 nt withheld, positions 4942-5065]
C
[91 nt withheld, positions 5067-5157]
A
[49 nt withheld, positions 5159-5207]
CCTTTGACGTTGGAGTCCACGTTCTTT
[37 nt withheld, positions 5235-5271]
ACCCTATCTCGGTCTATTCTTTTGATTTATAAGGGATTTTGCCGATTTCGGCCTATTGGTTAAAAAATGA
GCTGATTTAACAAAAATTTAACGCGAATTTTAACAAAATATTAACGCTTACAATTTAGGTGGCACTTTTC
GGGGAAATGTGCGCGGAACCCCTATTTGTTTATTTTTCTAAATACATTCAAATATGTATCCGCTCATGAG
ACAATAACCCTGATAAATGCTTCAATAATATTGAAAAAGGAAGAGTATGAGTATTCAACATTTCCGTGTC
GCCCTTATTCCCTTTTTTGCGGCATTTTGCCTTCCTGTTTTTGCTCACCCAGAAACGCTGGTGAAAGTAA
AAGATGCTGAAGATCAGTTGGGTGCACGAGTGGGTTACATCGAACTGGATCTCAACAGCGGTAAGATCCT
TGAGAGTTTTCGCCCCGAAGAACGTTTTCCAATGATGAGCACTTTTAAAGTTCTGCTATGTGGCGCGGTA
TTATCCCGTATTGACGCCGGGCAAGAGCAACTCGGTCGCCGCATACACTATTCTCAGAATGACTTGGTTG
AGTACTCACCAGTCACAGAAAAGCATCTTACGGATGGCATGACAGTAAGAGAATTATGCAGTGCTGCCAT
AACCATGAGTGATAACACTGCGGCCAACTTACTTCTGACAACGATCGGAGGACCGAAGGAGCTAACCGCT
TTTTTGCACAACATGGGGGATCATGTAACTCGCCTTGATCGTTGGGAACCGGAGCTGAATGAAGCCATAC
CAAACGACGAGCGTGACACCACGATGCCTGTAGCAATGGCAACAACGTTGCGCAAACTATTAACTGGCGA
ACTACTTACTCTAGCTTCCCGGCAACAATTAATAGACTGGATGGAGGCGGATAAAGTTGCAGGACCACTT
CTGCGCTCGGCCCTTCCGGCTGGCTGGTTTATTGCTGATAAATCTGGAGCCGGTGAGCGTGGGTCTCGCG
GTATCATTGCAGCACTGGGGCCAGATGGTAAGCCCTCCCGTATCGTAGTTATCTACACGACGGGGAGTCA
GGCAACTATGGATGAACGAAATAGACAGATCGCTGAGATAGGTGCCTCACTGATTAAGCATTGGTAACTG
TCAGACCAAGTTTACTCATATATACTTTAGATTGATTTAAAACTTCATTTTTAATTTAAAAGGATCTAGG
TGAAGATCCTTTTTGATAATCTCATGACCAAAATCCCTTAACGTGAGTTTTCGTTCCACTGAGCGTCAGA
CCCCGTAGAAAAGATCAAAGGATCTTCTTGAGATCCTTTTTTTCTGCGCGTAATCTGCTGCTTGCAAACA
AAAAAACCACCGCTACCAGCGGTGGTTTGTTTGCCGGATCAAGAGCTACCAACTCTTTTTCCGAAGGTAA
CTGGCTTCAGCAGAGCGCAGATACCAAATACTGTTCTTCTAGTGTAGCCGTAGTTAGGCCACCACTTCAA
GAACTCTGTAGCACCGCCTACATACCTCGCTCTGCTAATCCTGTTACCAGTGGCTGCTGCCAGTGGCGAT
AAGTCGTGTCTTACCGGGTTGGACTCAAGACGATAGTTACCGGATAAGGCGCAGCGGTCGGGCTGAACGG
GGGGTTCGTGCACACAGCCCAGCTTGGAGCGAACGACCTACACCGAACTGAGATACCTACAGCGTGAGCT
ATGAGAAAGCGCCACGCTTCCCGAAGGGAGAAAGGCGGACAGGTATCCGGTAAGCGGCAGGGTCGGAACA
GGAGAGCGCACGAGGGAGCTTCCAGGGGGAAACGCCTGGTATCTTTATAGTCCTGTCGGGTTTCGCCACC
TCTGACTTGAGCGTCGATTTTTGTGATGCTCGTCAGGGGGGCGGAGCCTATGGAAAAACGCCAGCAACGC
GGCCTTTTTACGGTTCCTGGCCTTTTGCTGGCCTTTTGCTCACATGTTCTTTCCTGCGTTATCCCCTGAT
TCTGTGGATAACCGTATTACCGCCTTTGAGTGAGCTGATACCGCTCGCCGCAGCCGAACGACCGAGCGCA
G
Features (pLannotate 1.2.2; 28 found; start..end, strand, type, name):
      1..26      +  rep_origin     RSF ori (fragment): Plasmids containing the RSF 1030 origin of replication can be propagated in E. coli cells that contain additional plasmids with compatible origins.
     28..120     +  CDS            lacI (fragment): lac repressor; lacI; The lac repressor binds to the lac operator to inhibit transcription in E. coli. This inhibition can be relieved by adding lactose or isopropyl-β-D-thiogalactopyranoside (IPTG).
    133..154     +  protein_bind   CAP binding site: CAP binding activates transcription in the presence of cAMP. E. coli catabolite activator protein
    169..199     +  promoter       lac promoter: promoter for the E. coli lac operon
    207..223     +  protein_bind   lac operator: The lac repressor binds to the lac operator to inhibit transcription in E. coli. This inhibition can be relieved by adding lactose or isopropyl-β-D-thiogalactopyranoside (IPTG). lac repressor encoded by lacI
    268..286     +  promoter       T3 promoter: promoter for bacteriophage T3 RNA polymerase
    314..540     +  promoter       RSV promoter: Rous sarcoma virus enhancer/promoter
    541..721     +  LTR            5' LTR (truncated): truncated 5' long terminal repeat (LTR) from HIV-1
    768..893     +  misc_feature   HIV-1 Ψ: packaging signal of human immunodeficiency virus type 1
    877..1240    +  CDS            HIV-1 gag (fragment): gag protein from human immunodeficiency virus 1; gag
   1386..1619    +  misc_feature   RRE: The Rev response element (RRE) of HIV-1 allows for Rev-dependent mRNA export from the nucleus to the cytoplasm.
   1996..2022    +  CDS            Rev (fragment): human immunodeficiency virus 1 (HIV-1) Rev protein; rev; enhances nuclear export of unspliced and incompletely spliced viral mRNAs
   2026..2266    +  promoter       U6 promoter: RNA polymerase III promoter for human U6 snRNA
   2314..2381    +  misc_RNA       tracrRNA (fragment): trans-activating CRISPR RNA for the Streptococcus pyogenes CRISPR/Cas9 system
   2430..2547    +  misc_feature   cPPT/CTS: central polypurine tract and central termination sequence of HIV-1
   2616..2827    +  promoter       EF-1α core promoter: core promoter for human elongation factor EF-1α
   2853..3452    +  CDS            PuroR (fragment): puromycin N-acetyltransferase; pac from Streptomyces; confers resistance to puromycin
   3468..4056    +  misc_feature   WPRE: woodchuck hepatitis virus posttranscriptional regulatory element
   4107..4126    +  misc_feature   cPPT/CTS (fragment): central polypurine tract and central termination sequence of HIV-1
   4128..4361    +  LTR            3' LTR (ΔU3): self-inactivating 3' long terminal repeat (LTR) from HIV-1
   4439..4560    +  polyA_signal   SV40 poly(A) signal: SV40 polyadenylation signal
   4600..4735    +  rep_origin     SV40 ori: SV40 origin of replication
   4756..4774    -  promoter       T7 promoter: promoter for bacteriophage T7 RNA polymerase
   4782..4937    +  CDS            lacZα (fragment): LacZα fragment of β-galactosidase; lacZ fragment
   4942..5370    +  rep_origin     f1 ori (sequence partly withheld): f1 bacteriophage origin of replication; arrow indicates direction of (+) strand synthesis
   5423..5527    +  promoter       AmpR promoter: bla
   5528..6388    +  CDS            AmpR: β-lactamase; bla; confers resistance to ampicillin, carbenicillin, and related antibiotics
   6559..7147    +  rep_origin     ori: high-copy-number ColE1/pMB1/pBR322/pUC origin of replication
