[The description below was written by a language model from this plasmid's Addgene catalogue record and pLannotate feature annotations shown in this document.]
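Description:
CBX1 A4.5 gRNA is a third-generation lentiviral CRISPR plasmid that expresses a single guide RNA against human CBX1. It was made by ligating the guide oligonucleotides into the BsmBI sites of the pLenti-sgRNA backbone, and both sites were destroyed in the process. In bacteria it is maintained through a high-copy ColE1/pUC-type origin with ampicillin selection (AmpR under its own bla promoter). An f1 origin, an SV40 origin, and remnants of lac/lacZα cloning-vector sequence flanked by T3 and T7 promoters are also annotated. The catalogue lists the empty backbone as 9,151 bp, whereas the sequenced plasmid is 7,302 nt. This would be consistent with loss of a stuffer fragment during BsmBI cloning, but the record does not say so.

The viral genome is transcribed from an RSV promoter fused to a truncated HIV-1 5' LTR, which makes packaging Tat-independent. It carries the Ψ packaging signal with a partial gag sequence, the RRE for Rev-dependent nuclear export, a cPPT/CTS element, a WPRE to enhance expression, and a self-inactivating ΔU3 3' LTR followed by an SV40 polyadenylation signal. Two cassettes sit between the LTRs. In the first, a human U6 Pol III promoter drives the CBX1 spacer joined to the S. pyogenes Cas9 guide scaffold, annotated as a tracrRNA fragment. In the second, an EF-1α core promoter drives puromycin N-acetyltransferase for selection of transduced mammalian cells. No Cas9 is encoded, so the nuclease must be supplied separately, for example by a Cas9-expressing cell line. The plasmid belongs to a guide series used to generate human knockout cell lines for a large-scale analysis of cell-cycle gene knockouts.
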