Addgene plasmid #90567: CBX1 A4.5 gRNA
Purpose: 3rd generation lentiviral gRNA plasmid targeting human CBX1
Depositing lab: Iain Cheeseman. Depositing organization: Whitehead Institute for Biomedical Research. Publication: Large-Scale Analysis of CRISPR/Cas9 Cell-Cycle Knockouts Reveals the Diversity of p53-Dependent Responses to Cell-Cycle Defects. McKinley KL, Cheeseman IM. Dev Cell. 2017 Feb 27;40(4):405-420.e2. doi: 10.1016/j.devcel.2017.01.012. Epub 2017 Feb 16. PubMed 28216383.
Backbone
  Vector backbone: pLenti-sgRNA
  Backbone manufacturer: Eric Lander & David Sabatini labs (Addgene plasmid #71409)
  Backbone size w/o insert (bp): 9151
  Vector type: Lentiviral, CRISPR
  Selectable markers: Puromycin
Growth in bacteria
  Bacterial resistance: Ampicillin, 100 μg/mL
  Growth temperature: 37°C
  Growth strain: NEB Stable
  Copy number: Unknown
Gene/Insert
  Gene/Insert name: CBX1 (Guide Designation A4.5) (alt name: pKMKO series)
  gRNA/shRNA sequence: CACCgCTCGACCGTCGAGTGGTAAA
  Species: H. sapiens (human)
  Promoter: U6
  Cloning method: Restriction Enzyme; 5′ cloning site BsmBI (destroyed during cloning); 3′ cloning site BsmBI (destroyed during cloning)
  Sequencing primers: 5′ hU6-F (5'-GAGGGCCTATTTCCCATGATT-3'); 3′ EF1a-R (5'-CACGGCGACTACTGCACTTA-3')
Terms and licenses: Academic/Nonprofit Terms; Industry Terms: Not Available to Industry
Depositor comments: Please note that gRNA target sequence listed is not strictly the 20nt spacer sequence, but also contains the 5' BsmBI overhang. For more information about knockout human cell lines generated using this plasmid, please see http://cellcycleknockouts.wi.mit.edu/ .
How to cite: CBX1 A4.5 gRNA was a gift from Iain Cheeseman (Addgene plasmid # 90567 ; http://n2t.net/addgene:90567 ; RRID:Addgene_90567)
